Addgene plasmid #205981: pHS1518
Purpose: FLAG-SV40 NLS-Cas6(Cse3/CasE) from MWEE01000013 Cas5-HNH in pcDNA3.1(+)
Depositing lab: Feng Zhang. Depositing organization: Broad Institute. Publication: Uncovering the functional diversity of rare CRISPR-Cas systems with deep terascale clustering. Altae-Tran H, Kannan S, Suberski AJ, Mears KS, Demircioglu FE, Moeller L, Kocalar S, Oshiro R, Makarova KS, Macrae RK, Koonin EV, Zhang F. Science. 2023 Nov 24;382(6673):eadi1910. doi: 10.1126/science.adi1910. Epub 2023 Nov 23. PubMed 37995242.
Backbone
  Vector backbone: pcDNA3.1(+)
  Vector type: Mammalian Expression
  Selectable markers: Neomycin (select with G418)
Growth in bacteria
  Bacterial resistance: Ampicillin, 100 μg/mL
  Growth temperature: 37°C
  Growth strain: NEB Stable
  Copy number: High Copy
Gene/Insert
  Gene/Insert name: Cas6(Cse3/CasE) from MWEE01000013, Cas5-HNH
  Species: Candidatus Cloacimonetes bacterium (MAG), MWEE01000013
  Promoter: CMV
  Tag / fusion protein: FLAG-SV40 NLS (N terminal on insert)
  Cloning method: Gibson Cloning
Terms and licenses: Academic/Nonprofit Terms; Industry Terms: Not Available to Industry
How to cite: pHS1518 was a gift from Feng Zhang (Addgene plasmid # 205981 ; http://n2t.net/addgene:205981 ; RRID:Addgene_205981)
