[The description below was written by a language model from this plasmid's Addgene catalogue record and pLannotate feature annotations shown in this document.]
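Description:
pHS1518 is a mammalian expression plasmid built on the pcDNA3.1(+) backbone that encodes the Cas6 (Cse3/CasE family) protein of a Cas5-HNH CRISPR-Cas system. That system was identified in a metagenome-assembled genome of a Candidatus Cloacimonetes bacterium (contig MWEE01000013). The coding sequence was inserted by Gibson assembly and carries an N-terminal FLAG epitope followed by an SV40 nuclear localization signal. These additions allow the protein to be detected or immunoprecipitated and direct it to the nucleus of transfected cells. Transcription is driven by the human cytomegalovirus immediate-early enhancer and promoter and terminated by the bovine growth hormone polyadenylation signal. A T7 promoter sits just upstream of the insert, as is standard for this backbone. The automated feature table does not annotate the Cas6 open reading frame or its tags. They presumably lie in the unannotated interval between the T7 promoter and the bGH poly(A) signal. Short hits such as the HIV-1 LTR, bom, ble and lacI fragments are probably partial matches to backbone sequence, not functional elements.

In E. coli the roughly 6.3 kb plasmid is maintained at high copy number from a ColE1/pUC-type origin and selected with ampicillin through the β-lactamase gene. An f1 origin is also present. For mammalian cells, an SV40 early promoter drives a neomycin phosphotransferase cassette with an SV40 poly(A) signal, which permits G418 selection of stable transfectants. Cas6-family proteins typically process precursor CRISPR RNA into mature guides. This construct therefore most likely supplies that component in mammalian cells, probably alongside plasmids for the other subunits, although the record does not describe specific experiments.
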