Features (pLannotate 1.2.2; 19 found; start..end, strand, type, name):
    850..954     -  promoter       AmpR promoter: bla
   1013..1065    -  misc_feature   bom (fragment): basis of mobility region from pBR322
   1220..1599    +  enhancer       CMV enhancer: human cytomegalovirus immediate early enhancer
   1600..1803    +  promoter       CMV promoter: human cytomegalovirus (CMV) immediate early promoter
   1799..1832    +  LTR            5' LTR (truncated) (fragment): truncated 5' long terminal repeat (LTR) from HIV-1
   1848..1866    +  promoter       T7 promoter: promoter for bacteriophage T7 RNA polymerase
   2850..3074    +  polyA_signal   bGH poly(A) signal: bovine growth hormone polyadenylation signal
   3078..3099    +  promoter       SV40 promoter (fragment): SV40 enhancer and early promoter
   3120..3548    +  rep_origin     f1 ori (sequence partly withheld): f1 bacteriophage origin of replication; arrow indicates direction of (+) strand synthesis
   3562..3891    +  promoter       SV40 promoter: SV40 enhancer and early promoter
   3958..4749    +  CDS            neo: KKA2_KLEPN - Also known as kan, nptII. Experimental evidence at protein level: Swiss-Prot protein existence level 1. Resistance to kanamycin, neomycin, paromomycin, ribostamycin, butirosin and gentamicin B. From Klebsiella pneumoniae.
   4773..4931    +  CDS            ble (fragment): BLE_KLEPN - Experimental evidence at protein level: Swiss-Prot protein existence level 1. Binding protein with a strong affinity to the bleomycin family of antibiotics. Binds to CL990; an antimitotic-antibiotic compound. From Klebsiella pneumoniae.
   4926..5047    +  polyA_signal   SV40 poly(A) signal: SV40 polyadenylation signal
   5120..5136    -  protein_bind   lac operator: The lac repressor binds to the lac operator to inhibit transcription in E. coli. This inhibition can be relieved by adding lactose or isopropyl-β-D-thiogalactopyranoside (IPTG). lac repressor encoded by lacI
   5144..5174    -  promoter       lac promoter: promoter for the E. coli lac operon
   5189..5210    -  protein_bind   CAP binding site: CAP binding activates transcription in the presence of cAMP. E. coli catabolite activator protein
   5223..5315    -  CDS            lacI (fragment): lac repressor; lacI; The lac repressor binds to the lac operator to inhibit transcription in E. coli. This inhibition can be relieved by adding lactose or isopropyl-β-D-thiogalactopyranoside (IPTG).
   5498..6086    -  rep_origin     ori: high-copy-number ColE1/pMB1/pBR322/pUC origin of replication
   6257..849     -  CDS            AmpR (across the origin): β-lactamase; bla; confers resistance to ampicillin, carbenicillin, and related antibiotics
>Addgene plasmid #205981 | pHS1518 | addgene full sequence | sequence record 424945 | Addgene NGS Result
AATCAGTGAGGCACCTATCTCAGCGATCTGTCTATTTCGTTCATCCATAGTTGCCTGACTCCCCGTCGTG
TAGATAACTACGATACGGGAGGGCTTACCATCTGGCCCCAGTGCTGCAATGATACCGCGAGACCCACGCT
CACCGGCTCCAGATTTATCAGCAATAAACCAGCCAGCCGGAAGGGCCGAGCGCAGAAGTGGTCCTGCAAC
TTTATCCGCCTCCATCCAGTCTATTAATTGTTGCCGGGAAGCTAGAGTAAGTAGTTCGCCAGTTAATAGT
TTGCGCAACGTTGTTGCCATTGCTACAGGCATCGTGGTGTCACGCTCGTCGTTTGGTATGGCTTCATTCA
GCTCCGGTTCCCAACGATCAAGGCGAGTTACATGATCCCCCATGTTGTGCAAAAAAGCGGTTAGCTCCTT
CGGTCCTCCGATCGTTGTCAGAAGTAAGTTGGCCGCAGTGTTATCACTCATGGTTATGGCAGCACTGCAT
AATTCTCTTACTGTCATGCCATCCGTAAGATGCTTTTCTGTGACTGGTGAGTACTCAACCAAGTCATTCT
GAGAATAGTGTATGCGGCGACCGAGTTGCTCTTGCCCGGCGTCAATACGGGATAATACCGCGCCACATAG
CAGAACTTTAAAAGTGCTCATCATTGGAAAACGTTCTTCGGGGCGAAAACTCTCAAGGATCTTACCGCTG
TTGAGATCCAGTTCGATGTAACCCACTCGTGCACCCAACTGATCTTCAGCATCTTTTACTTTCACCAGCG
TTTCTGGGTGAGCAAAAACAGGAAGGCAAAATGCCGCAAAAAAGGGAATAAGGGCGACACGGAAATGTTG
AATACTCATACTCTTCCTTTTTCAATATTATTGAAGCATTTATCAGGGTTATTGTCTCATGAGCGGATAC
ATATTTGAATGTATTTAGAAAAATAAACAAATAGGGGTTCCGCGCACATTTCCCCGAAAAGTGCCACCTG
ACGTCGACGGATCGGGAGATCTCCCGATCCCCTATGGTGCACTCTCAGTACAATCTGCTCTGATGCCGCA
TAGTTAAGCCAGTATCTGCTCCCTGCTTGTGTGTTGGAGGTCGCTGAGTAGTGCGCGAGCAAAATTTAAG
CTACAACAAGGCAAGGCTTGACCGACAATTGCATGAAGAATCTGCTTAGGGTTAGGCGTTTTGCGCTGCT
TCGCGATGTACGGGCCAGATATACGCGTTGACATTGATTATTGACTAGTTATTAATAGTAATCAATTACG
GGGTCATTAGTTCATAGCCCATATATGGAGTTCCGCGTTACATAACTTACGGTAAATGGCCCGCCTGGCT
GACCGCCCAACGACCCCCGCCCATTGACGTCAATAATGACGTATGTTCCCATAGTAACGCCAATAGGGAC
TTTCCATTGACGTCAATGGGTGGAGTATTTACGGTAAACTGCCCACTTGGCAGTACATCAAGTGTATCAT
ATGCCAAGTACGCCCCCTATTGACGTCAATGACGGTAAATGGCCCGCCTGGCATTATGCCCAGTACATGA
CCTTATGGGACTTTCCTACTTGGCAGTACATCTACGTATTAGTCATCGCTATTACCATGGTGATGCGGTT
TTGGCAGTACATCAATGGGCGTGGATAGCGGTTTGACTCACGGGGATTTCCAAGTCTCCACCCCATTGAC
GTCAATGGGAGTTTGTTTTGGCACCAAAATCAACGGGACTTTCCAAAATGTCGTAACAACTCCGCCCCAT
TGACGCAAATGGGCGGTAGGCGTGTACGGTGGGAGGTCTATATAAGCAGAGCTCTCTGGCTAACTAGAGA
ACCCACTGCTTACTGGCTTATCGAAATTAATACGACTCACTATAGGGAGACCCAAGCTGGCTAGCGTTTA
AACTTAAGCTTGCCACCATGGACTATAAGGATGATGACGACAAGATGGCCGGATCTCCAAAAAAGAAACG
GAAGGTGGGATCTATGATCTACTTGTCCAGGCTATTGATCGATACTGGAGGTAATCCAGATAGACCTAGG
CCCGGGCGCAAATGGCTCGACAACATTTATAACGTGCATCGTCGTCTGAGCATGGCATTTCCGAGCGGTC
TGCGCCGTGAACAGGACCCGCATTTTCTGAAGCCGTTTTCTCCGAATGACTTCCAGAAAACGCCATTCTT
GTTTCGTGTCGACAATAATATCGACGGCAACGATAAACGTGCGATTATCATCGTGCAAAGCGTCCTGGAG
CCCGACTGGGATTACTGCTTTCAAAACGCCTTAGACTTCTTGGCGGCGCCACCGGAAACCAAAGAGTACA
ACCCGGAATTTAAAGCGGGTCAGTTGCTCCGGTTCCGCCTGCGTGTTAATGCATCTGTGCGTAGACACAT
CCCGGAGATGGTTCAGCAGGATGGCCAGACCATTGAAACTGGTAAGATCCTGCACAAGCGCGTGAGCCTG
ACCTGGGACGCTAGCTCGACCCCGGATCAGGCTTTAGCTGATTGGCTGGCGGCGAAGAGCCCGAAGTTGG
GCTTCACGCTGCAGCGTTGTGAACTGCTGCAACTGGGTTGGGTTTATGGTAGCAAACCGGAACCGAAGAA
CGTGAAAGTTAAAGAACAAGGCCAAGGCTATTGGCGTGAGCACAAATACAACCCGCTGCGCTTCCGTGCC
GCATTGCTTGAGGGCGTTCTGGAGGTTGATGATCCGAAGCTGTTCCTGAAAACCCTGAGCAGCGGTATTG
GTAAGGCGAAGAGTTTTGGTTTCGGCCTGCTGTCCGTTCTGCCAATCAGGAATGATGGATAAGGATCTTG
AGGCCGCTCGAGTCTAGAGGGCCCGTTTAAACCCGCTGATCAGCCTCGACTGTGCCTTCTAGTTGCCAGC
CATCTGTTGTTTGCCCCTCCCCCGTGCCTTCCTTGACCCTGGAAGGTGCCACTCCCACTGTCCTTTCCTA
ATAAAATGAGGAAATTGCATCGCATTGTCTGAGTAGGTGTCATTCTATTCTGGGGGGTGGGGTGGGGCAG
GACAGCAAGGGGGAGGATTGGGAAGACAATAGCAGGCATGCTGGGGATGCGGTGGGCTCTATGGCTTCTG
AGGCGGAAAGAACCAGCTGGGGCTCTAGGGGGTATCCCC
[124 nt withheld, positions 3120-3243]
C
[91 nt withheld, positions 3245-3335]
A
[49 nt withheld, positions 3337-3385]
CCTTTGACGTTGGAGTCCACGTTCTTT
[37 nt withheld, positions 3413-3449]
ACCCTATCTCGGTCTATTCTTTTGATTTATAAGGGATTTTGCCGATTTCGGCCTATTGGTTAAAAAATGA
GCTGATTTAACAAAAATTTAACGCGAATTAATTCTGTGGAATGTGTGTCAGTTAGGGTGTGGAAAGTCCC
CAGGCTCCCCAGCAGGCAGAAGTATGCAAAGCATGCATCTCAATTAGTCAGCAACCAGGTGTGGAAAGTC
CCCAGGCTCCCCAGCAGGCAGAAGTATGCAAAGCATGCATCTCAATTAGTCAGCAACCATAGTCCCGCCC
CTAACTCCGCCCATCCCGCCCCTAACTCCGCCCAGTTCCGCCCATTCTCCGCCCCATGGCTGACTAATTT
TTTTTATTTATGCAGAGGCCGAGGCCGCCTCTGCCTCTGAGCTATTCCAGAAGTAGTGAGGAGGCTTTTT
TGGAGGCCTAGGCTTTTGCAAAAAGCTCCCGGGAGCTTGTATATCCATTTTCGGATCTGATCAAGAGACA
GGATGAGGATCGTTTCGCATGATTGAACAAGATGGATTGCACGCAGGTTCTCCGGCCGCTTGGGTGGAGA
GGCTATTCGGCTATGACTGGGCACAACAGACAATCGGCTGCTCTGATGCCGCCGTGTTCCGGCTGTCAGC
GCAGGGGCGCCCGGTTCTTTTTGTCAAGACCGACCTGTCCGGTGCCCTGAATGAACTGCAGGACGAGGCA
GCGCGGCTATCGTGGCTGGCCACGACGGGCGTTCCTTGCGCAGCTGTGCTCGACGTTGTCACTGAAGCGG
GAAGGGACTGGCTGCTATTGGGCGAAGTGCCGGGGCAGGATCTCCTGTCATCTCACCTTGCTCCTGCCGA
GAAAGTATCCATCATGGCTGATGCAATGCGGCGGCTGCATACGCTTGATCCGGCTACCTGCCCATTCGAC
CACCAAGCGAAACATCGCATCGAGCGAGCACGTACTCGGATGGAAGCCGGTCTTGTCGATCAGGATGATC
TGGACGAAGAGCATCAGGGGCTCGCGCCAGCCGAACTGTTCGCCAGGCTCAAGGCGCGCATGCCCGACGG
CGAGGATCTCGTCGTGACCCATGGCGATGCCTGCTTGCCGAATATCATGGTGGAAAATGGCCGCTTTTCT
GGATTCATCGACTGTGGCCGGCTGGGTGTGGCGGACCGCTATCAGGACATAGCGTTGGCTACCCGTGATA
TTGCTGAAGAGCTTGGCGGCGAATGGGCTGACCGCTTCCTCGTGCTTTACGGTATCGCCGCTCCCGATTC
GCAGCGCATCGCCTTCTATCGCCTTCTTGACGAGTTCTTCTGAGCGGGACTCTGGGGTTCGAAATGACCG
ACCAAGCGACGCCCAACCTGCCATCACGAGATTTCGATTCCACCGCCGCCTTCTATGAAAGGTTGGGCTT
CGGAATCGTTTTCCGGGACGCCGGCTGGATGATCCTCCAGCGCGGGGATCTCATGCTGGAGTTCTTCGCC
CACCCCAACTTGTTTATTGCAGCTTATAATGGTTACAAATAAAGCAATAGCATCACAAATTTCACAAATA
AAGCATTTTTTTCACTGCATTCTAGTTGTGGTTTGTCCAAACTCATCAATGTATCTTATCATGTCTGTAT
ACCGTCGACCTCTAGCTAGAGCTTGGCGTAATCATGGTCATAGCTGTTTCCTGTGTGAAATTGTTATCCG
CTCACAATTCCACACAACATACGAGCCGGAAGCATAAAGTGTAAAGCCTGGGGTGCCTAATGAGTGAGCT
AACTCACATTAATTGCGTTGCGCTCACTGCCCGCTTTCCAGTCGGGAAACCTGTCGTGCCAGCTGCATTA
ATGAATCGGCCAACGCGCGGGGAGAGGCGGTTTGCGTATTGGGCGCTCTTCCGCTTCCTCGCTCACTGAC
TCGCTGCGCTCGGTCGTTCGGCTGCGGCGAGCGGTATCAGCTCACTCAAAGGCGGTAATACGGTTATCCA
CAGAATCAGGGGATAACGCAGGAAAGAACATGTGAGCAAAAGGCCAGCAAAAGGCCAGGAACCGTAAAAA
GGCCGCGTTGCTGGCGTTTTTCCATAGGCTCCGCCCCCCTGACGAGCATCACAAAAATCGACGCTCAAGT
CAGAGGTGGCGAAACCCGACAGGACTATAAAGATACCAGGCGTTTCCCCCTGGAAGCTCCCTCGTGCGCT
CTCCTGTTCCGACCCTGCCGCTTACCGGATACCTGTCCGCCTTTCTCCCTTCGGGAAGCGTGGCGCTTTC
TCATAGCTCACGCTGTAGGTATCTCAGTTCGGTGTAGGTCGTTCGCTCCAAGCTGGGCTGTGTGCACGAA
CCCCCCGTTCAGCCCGACCGCTGCGCCTTATCCGGTAACTATCGTCTTGAGTCCAACCCGGTAAGACACG
ACTTATCGCCACTGGCAGCAGCCACTGGTAACAGGATTAGCAGAGCGAGGTATGTAGGCGGTGCTACAGA
GTTCTTGAAGTGGTGGCCTAACTACGGCTACACTAGAAGAACAGTATTTGGTATCTGCGCTCTGCTGAAG
CCAGTTACCTTCGGAAAAAGAGTTGGTAGCTCTTGATCCGGCAAACAAACCACCGCTGGTAGCGGTGGTT
TTTTTGTTTGCAAGCAGCAGATTACGCGCAGAAAAAAAGGATCTCAAGAAGATCCTTTGATCTTTTCTAC
GGGGTCTGACGCTCAGTGGAACGAAAACTCACGTTAAGGGATTTTGGTCATGAGATTATCAAAAAGGATC
TTCACCTAGATCCTTTTAAATTAAAAATGAAGTTTTAAATCAATCTAAAGTATATATGAGTAAACTTGGT
CTGACAGTTACCAATGCTT
